>Addgene plasmid #197501 | pCMV-T7-ABE8.20m-SpCas9-NRCH-P2A-EGFP (RMD55) | addgene full sequence | sequence record 386690 | Addgene NGS Result
ATATGCCAAGTACGCCCCCTATTGACGTCAATGACGGTAAATGGCCCGCCTGGCATTATGCCCAGTACAT
GACCTTATGGGACTTTCCTACTTGGCAGTACATCTACGTATTAGTCATCGCTATTACCATGGTGATGCGG
TTTTGGCAGTACATCAATGGGCGTGGATAGCGGTTTGACTCACGGGGATTTCCAAGTCTCCACCCCATTG
ACGTCAATGGGAGTTTGTTTTGGCACCAAAATCAACGGGACTTTCCAAAATGTCGTAACAACTCCGCCCC
ATTGACGCAAATGGGCGGTAGGCGTGTACGGTGGGAGGTCTATATAAGCAGAGCTGGTTTAGTGAACCGT
CAGATCCGCTAGAGATCCGCGGCCGCTAATACGACTCACTATAGGGAGAGCCGCCACCATGAAACGGACA
GCCGACGGAAGCGAGTTCGAGTCACCAAAGAAGAAGCGGAAAGTCTCTGAGGTGGAGTTTTCCCACGAGT
ACTGGATGAGACATGCCCTGACCCTGGCCAAGAGGGCACGCGATGAGAGGGAGGTGCCTGTGGGAGCCGT
GCTGGTGCTGAACAATAGAGTGATCGGCGAGGGCTGGAACAGAGCCATCGGCCTGCACGACCCAACAGCC
CATGCCGAAATTATGGCCCTGAGACAGGGCGGCCTGGTCATGCAGAACTACAGACTGTACGACGCCACCC
TGTACAGCACATTCGAGCCTTGCGTGATGTGCGCCGGCGCCATGATCCACTCTAGGATCGGCCGCGTGGT
GTTTGGCGTGAGGAACGCAAAAACCGGCGCCGCAGGCTCCCTGATGGACGTGCTGCACCACCCCGGCATG
AATCACCGCGTCGAAATTACCGAGGGAATCCTGGCAGATGAATGTGCCGCCCTGCTGTGCAGATTCTTTC
GGATGCCTAGAAGAGTGTTCAATGCTCAGAAGAAGGCCCAGAGCTCCACCGACTCCGGAGGATCTAGCGG
AGGCTCCTCTGGCTCTGAGACACCTGGCACAAGCGAGAGCGCAACACCTGAAAGCAGCGGGGGCAGCAGC
GGGGGGTCAGACAAGAAGTACAGCATCGGCCTGGCCATCGGCACCAACTCTGTGGGCTGGGCCGTGATCA
CCGACGAGTACAAGGTGCCCAGCAAGAAATTCAAGGTGCTGGGCAACACCGACCGGCACAGCATCAAGAA
GAACCTGATCGGAGCCCTGCTGTTCGACAGCGGCGAAACAGCCGAGGCCACCCGGCTGAAGAGAACCGCC
AGAAGAAGATACACCAGACGGAAGAACCGGATCTGCTATCTGCAAGAGATCTTCAGCAACGAGATGGCCA
AGGTGGACGACAGCTTCTTCCACAGACTGGAAGAGTCCTTCCTGGTGGAAGAGGATAAGAAGCACGAGCG
GCACCCCATCTTCGGCAACATCGTGGACGAGGTGGCCTACCACGAGAAGTACCCCACCATCTACCACCTG
AGAAAGAAACTGGTGGACAGCACCGACAAGGCCGACCTGCGGCTGATCTATCTGGCCCTGGCCCACATGA
TCAAGTTCCGGGGCCACTTCCTGATCGAGGGCGACCTGAACCCCGACAACAGCGACGTGGACAAGCTGTT
CATCCAGCTGGTGCAGACCTACAACCAGCTGTTCGAGGAAAACCCCATCAACGCCAGCGGCGTGGACGCC
AAGGCCATCCTGTCTGCCAGACTGAGCAAGAGCAGACGGCTGGAAAATCTGATCGCCCAGCTGCCCGGCG
AGAAGAAGAATGGCCTGTTCGGAAACCTGATTGCCCTGAGCCTGGGCCTGACCCCCAACTTCAAGAGCAA
CTTCGACCTGGCCGAGGATGCCAAACTGCAGCTGAGCAAGGACACCTACGACGACGACCTGGACAACCTG
CTGGCCCAGATCGGCGACCAGTACGCCGACCTGTTTCTGGCCGCCAAGAACCTGTCCGACGCCATCCTGC
TGAGCGACATCCTGAGAGTGAACACCGAGATCACCAAGGCCCCCCTGAGCGCCTCTATGGTGAAGAGATA
CGACGAGCACCACCAGGACCTGACCCTGCTGAAAGCTCTCGTGCGGCAGCAGCTGCCTGAGAAGTACAAA
GAGATTTTCTTCGACCAGAGCAAGAACGGCTACGCCGGCTACATTGACGGCGGAGCCAGCCAGGAAGAGT
TCTACAAGTTCATCAAGCCCATCCTGGAAAAGATGGACGGCACCGAGGAACTGCTCGTGAAGCTGAACAG
AGAGGACCTGCTGCGGAAGCAGCGGACCTTCGACAACGGCATCATCCCCCACCAGATCCACCTGGGAGAG
CTGCACGCCATTCTGCGGCGGCAGGGCGATTTTTACCCATTCCTGAAGGACAACCGGGAAAAGATCGAGA
AGATCCTGACCTTCCGCATCCCCTACTACGTGGGCCCTCTGGCCAGGGGAAACAGCAGATTCGCCTGGAT
GACCAGAAAGAGCGAGGAAACCATCACCCCCTGGAACTTCGAGGAAGTGGTGGACAAGGGCGCTTCCGCC
CAGAGCTTCATCGAGCGGATGACCAACTTCGATAAGAACCTGCCCAACGAGAAGGTGCTGCCCAAGCACA
GCCTGCTGTACGAGTACTTCACCGTGTATAACGAGCTGACCAAAGTGAAATACGTGACCGAGGGAATGAG
AAAGCCCGCCTTCCTGAGCGGCGAGCAGAAAAAGGCCATCGTGGACCTGCTGTTCAAGACCAACCGGAAA
GTGACCGTGAAGCAGCTGAAAGAGGACTACTTCAAGAAAATCGAGTGCTTCGACTCCGTGGAAATCTCCG
GCGTGGAAGATCGGTTCAACGCCTCCCTGGGCACATACCACGATCTGCTGAAAATTATCAAGGACAAGGA
CTTCCTGGACAATGAGGAAAACGAGGACATTCTGGAAGATATCGTGCTGACCCTGACACTGTTTGAGGAC
AGAGAGATGATCGAGGAACGGCTGAAAACCTATGCCCACCTGTTCGACGACAAAGTGATGAAGCAGCTGA
AGCGGCTGAGATACACCGGCTGGGGCAGGCTGAGCCGGAAGCTGATCAACGGCATCCGGGACAAGCAGTC
CGGCAAGACAATCCTGGATTTCCTGAAGTCCGACGGCTTCGCCAACAGAAACTTCATGCAGCTGATCCAC
GACGACAGCCTGACCTTTAAAGAGGACATCCAGAAAGCCCAGGTGTCCGGCCAGGGCGATAGCCTGCACG
AGCACATTGCCAATCTGGCCGGCAGCCCCGCCATTAAGAAGGGCATCCTGCAGACAGTGAAGGTGGTGGA
CGAGCTCGTGAAAGTGATGGGCGGCCACAAGCCCGAGAACATCGTGATCGAAATGGCCAGAGAGAACCAG
ACCACCCAGAAGGGACAGAAGAACAGCCGCGAGAGAATGAAGCGGATCGAAGAGGGCATCAAAGAGCTGG
GCAGCCAGATCCTGAAAGAACACCCCGTGGAAAACACCCAGCTGCAGAACGAGAAGCTGTACCTGTACTA
CCTGCAGAATGGGCGGGATATGTACGTGGACCAGGAACTGGACATCAACCGGCTGTCCGACTACGATGTG
GACCATATCGTGCCTCAGAGCTTTCTGAAGGACGACTCCATCGACAACAAGGTGCTGACCAGAAGCGACA
AGAACCGGGGCAAGAGCGACAACGTGCCCTCCGAAGAGGTCGTGAAGAAGATGAAGAACTACTGGCGGCA
GCTGCTGAACGCCAAGCTGATTACCCAGAGAAAGTTCGACAATCTGACCAAGGCCGAGAGAGGCGGCCTG
AGCGAACTGGATAAGGCCGGCTTCATCAAGAGACAGCTGGTGGAAACCCGGCAGATCACAAAGCACGTGG
CACAGATCCTGGACTCCCGGATGAACACTAAGTACGACGAGAATGACAAGCTGATCCGGGAAGTGAAAGT
GATCACCCTGAAGTCCAAGCTGGTGTCCGATTTCCGGAAGGATTTCCAGTTTTACAAAGTGCGCGAGATC
AACAACTACCACCACGCCCACGACGCCTACCTGAACGCCGTCGTGGGAACCGCCCTGATCAAAAAGTACC
CTAAGCTGGAAAGCGAGTTCGTGTACGGCGACTACAAGGTGTACGACGTGCGGAAGATGATCGCCAAGAG
CGAGCAGGAAATCGGCAAGGCTACCGCCAAGTACTTCTTCTACAGCAACATCATGAACTTTTTCAAGACC
GAGATTACCCTGGCCAACGGCGAGATCCGGAAGCGGCCTCTGATCGAGACAAACGGCGAAACCGGGGAGA
TCGTGTGGGATAAGGGCCGGGATTTTGCCACCGTGCGGAAAGTGCTGAGCATGCCCCAAGTGAATATCGT
GAAAAAGACCGAGGTGCAGACAGGCGGCTTCAGCAAAGAGTCTATCCTGCCCAAGGGCAACAGCGATAAG
CTGATCGCCAGAAAGAAGGACTGGGACCCTAAGAAGTACGGCGGCTTCAACAGCCCCACCGTGGCCTATT
CTGTGCTGGTGGTGGCCAAAGTGGAAAAGGGCAAGTCCAAGAAACTGAAGAGTGTGAAAGAGCTGCTGGG
GATCACCATCATGGAAAGAAGCAGCTTCGAGAAGAATCCCATCGACTTTCTGGAAGCCAAGGGCTACAAA
GAAGTGAAAAAGGACCTGATCATCAAGCTGCCTAAGTACTCCCTGTTCGAGCTGGAAAACGGCCGGAAGA
GAATGCTGGCCTCTGCCGGCGTGCTGCAGAAGGGAAACGAACTGGCCCTGCCCTCCAAATATGTGAACTT
CCTGTACCTGGCCAGCCACTATGAGAAGCTGAAGGGCTCCCCCGAGGATAATGAGCAGAAACAGCTGTTT
GTGGAACAGCACAAGCACTACCTGGACGAGATCATCGAGCAGATCAGCGAGTTCTCCAAGAGAGTGATCC
TGGCCGACGCTAATCTGGACAAAGTGCTGTCCGCCTACAACAAGCACCGGGATAAGCCCATCAGAGAGCA
GGCCGAGAATATCATCCACCTGTTTACCCTGACCAATCTGGGAGCCCCTGCCGCCTTCAAGTACTTTGAC
ACCACCATCAACCGGAAGCAGTACAACACCACCAAAGAGGTGCTGGACGCCACCCTGATCAGACAGAGCA
TCACCGGCCTGTACGAGACACGGATCGACCTGTCTCAGCTGGGAGGCGACGGATCCGGCGGAGGCGGAAG
CGGGAAAAGAACCGCCGACGGCAGCGAATTCGAGCCCAAGAAGAAGAGGAAAGTCTCGAGCGGAGGCGAC
TACAAAGACCATGACGGTGATTATAAAGATCATGACATCGATTACAAGGATGACGATGACAAGGGAGGCG
GTGGAAGCGGCGCAACAAACTTCTCTCTGCTGAAACAAGCCGGAGATGTCGAAGAGAATCCTGGACCGAT
GGTGAGCAAGGGCGAGGAGCTGTTCACCGGGGTGGTGCCCATCCTGGTCGAGCTGGACGGCGACGTAAAC
GGCCACAAGTTCAGCGTGTCCGGCGAGGGCGAGGGCGATGCCACCTACGGCAAGCTGACCCTGAAGTTCA
TCTGCACCACCGGCAAGCTGCCCGTGCCCTGGCCCACCCTCGTGACCACCCTGACCTACGGCGTGCAGTG
CTTCAGCCGCTACCCCGACCACATGAAGCAGCACGACTTCTTCAAGTCCGCCATGCCCGAAGGCTACGTC
CAGGAGCGCACCATCTTCTTCAAGGACGACGGCAACTACAAGACCCGCGCCGAGGTGAAGTTCGAGGGCG
ACACCCTGGTGAACCGCATCGAGCTGAAGGGCATCGACTTCAAGGAGGACGGCAACATCCTGGGGCACAA
GCTGGAGTACAACTACAACAGCCACAACGTCTATATCATGGCCGACAAGCAGAAGAACGGCATCAAGGTG
AACTTCAAGATCCGCCACAACATCGAGGACGGCAGCGTGCAGCTCGCCGACCACTACCAGCAGAACACCC
CCATCGGCGACGGCCCCGTGCTGCTGCCCGACAACCACTACCTGAGCACCCAGTCCGCCCTGAGCAAAGA
CCCCAACGAGAAGCGCGATCACATGGTCCTGCTGGAGTTCGTGACCGCCGCCGGGATCACTCTCGGCATG
GACGAGCTGTACAAGTGACCGGTCATCATCACCATCACCATTGAGTTTAAACCCGCTGATCAGCCTCGAC
TGTGCCTTCTAGTTGCCAGCCATCTGTTGTTTGCCCCTCCCCCGTGCCTTCCTTGACCCTGGAAGGTGCC
ACTCCCACTGTCCTTTCCTAATAAAATGAGGAAATTGCATCGCATTGTCTGAGTAGGTGTCATTCTATTC
TGGGGGGTGGGGTGGGGCAGGACAGCAAGGGGGAGGATTGGGAAGACAATAGCAGGCATGCTGGGGATGC
GGTGGGCTCTATGGCTTCTGAGGCGGAAAGAACCAGCTGGGGCTCGATACCGTCGACCTCTAGCTAGAGC
TTGGCGTAATCATGGTCATAGCTGTTTCCTGTGTGAAATTGTTATCCGCTCACAATTCCACACAACATAC
GAGCCGGAAGCATAAAGTGTAAAGCCTAGGGTGCCTAATGAGTGAGCTAACTCACATTAATTGCGTTGCG
CTCACTGCCCGCTTTCCAGTCGGGAAACCTGTCGTGCCAGCTGCATTAATGAATCGGCCAACGCGCGGGG
AGAGGCGGTTTGCGTATTGGGCGCTCTTCCGCTTCCTCGCTCACTGACTCGCTGCGCTCGGTCGTTCGGC
TGCGGCGAGCGGTATCAGCTCACTCAAAGGCGGTAATACGGTTATCCACAGAATCAGGGGATAACGCAGG
AAAGAACATGTGAGCAAAAGGCCAGCAAAAGGCCAGGAACCGTAAAAAGGCCGCGTTGCTGGCGTTTTTC
CATAGGCTCCGCCCCCCTGACGAGCATCACAAAAATCGACGCTCAAGTCAGAGGTGGCGAAACCCGACAG
GACTATAAAGATACCAGGCGTTTCCCCCTGGAAGCTCCCTCGTGCGCTCTCCTGTTCCGACCCTGCCGCT
TACCGGATACCTGTCCGCCTTTCTCCCTTCGGGAAGCGTGGCGCTTTCTCATAGCTCACGCTGTAGGTAT
CTCAGTTCGGTGTAGGTCGTTCGCTCCAAGCTGGGCTGTGTGCACGAACCCCCCGTTCAGCCCGACCGCT
GCGCCTTATCCGGTAACTATCGTCTTGAGTCCAACCCGGTAAGACACGACTTATCGCCACTGGCAGCAGC
CACTGGTAACAGGATTAGCAGAGCGAGGTATGTAGGCGGTGCTACAGAGTTCTTGAAGTGGTGGCCTAAC
TACGGCTACACTAGAAGAACAGTATTTGGTATCTGCGCTCTGCTGAAGCCAGTTACCTTCGGAAAAAGAG
TTGGTAGCTCTTGATCCGGCAAACAAACCACCGCTGGTAGCGGTGGTTTTTTTGTTTGCAAGCAGCAGAT
TACGCGCAGAAAAAAAGGATCTCAAGAAGATCCTTTGATCTTTTCTACGGGGTCTGACACTCAGTGGAAC
GAAAACTCACGTTAAGGGATTTTGGTCATGAGATTATCAAAAAGGATCTTCACCTAGATCCTTTTAAATT
AAAAATGAAGTTTTAAATCAATCTAAAGTATATATGAGTAAACTTGGTCTGACAGTTACCAATGCTTAAT
CAGTGAGGCACCTATCTCAGCGATCTGTCTATTTCGTTCATCCATAGTTGCCTGACTCCCCGTCGTGTAG
ATAACTACGATACGGGAGGGCTTACCATCTGGCCCCAGTGCTGCAATGATACCGCGAGACCCACGCTCAC
CGGCTCCAGATTTATCAGCAATAAACCAGCCAGCCGGAAGGGCCGAGCGCAGAAGTGGTCCTGCAACTTT
ATCCGCCTCCATCCAGTCTATTAATTGTTGCCGGGAAGCTAGAGTAAGTAGTTCGCCAGTTAATAGTTTG
CGCAACGTTGTTGCCATTGCTACAGGCATCGTGGTGTCACGCTCGTCGTTTGGTATGGCTTCATTCAGCT
CCGGTTCCCAACGATCAAGGCGAGTTACATGATCCCCCATGTTGTGCAAAAAAGCGGTTAGCTCCTTCGG
TCCTCCGATCGTTGTCAGAAGTAAGTTGGCCGCAGTGTTATCACTCATGGTTATGGCAGCACTGCATAAT
TCTCTTACTGTCATGCCATCCGTAAGATGCTTTTCTGTGACTGGTGAGTACTCAACCAAGTCATTCTGAG
AATAGTGTATGCGGCGACCGAGTTGCTCTTGCCCGGCGTCAATACGGGATAATACCGCGCCACATAGCAG
AACTTTAAAAGTGCTCATCATTGGAAAACGTTCTTCGGGGCGAAAACTCTCAAGGATCTTACCGCTGTTG
AGATCCAGTTCGATGTAACCCACTCGTGCACCCAACTGATCTTCAGCATCTTTTACTTTCACCAGCGTTT
CTGGGTGAGCAAAAACAGGAAGGCAAAATGCCGCAAAAAAGGGAATAAGGGCGACACGGAAATGTTGAAT
ACTCATACTCTTCCTTTTTCAATATTATTGAAGCATTTATCAGGGTTATTGTCTCATGAGCGGATACATA
TTTGAATGTATTTAGAAAAATAAACAAATAGGGGTTCCGCGCACATTTCCCCGAAAAGTGCCACCTGACG
TCGACGGATCGGGAGATCGATCTCCCGATCCCCTAGGGTCGACTCTCAGTACAATCTGCTCTGATGCCGC
ATAGTTAAGCCAGTATCTGCTCCCTGCTTGTGTGTTGGAGGTCGCTGAGTAGTGCGCGAGCAAAATTTAA
GCTACAACAAGGCAAGGCTTGACCGACAATTGCATGAAGAATCTGCTTAGGGTTAGGCGTTTTGCGCTGC
TTCGCGATGTACGGGCCAGATATACGCGTTGACATTGATTATTGACTAGTTATTAATAGTAATCAATTAC
GGGGTCATTAGTTCATAGCCCATATATGGAGTTCCGCGTTACATAACTTACGGTAAATGGCCCGCCTGGC
TGACCGCCCAACGACCCCCGCCCATTGACGTCAATAATGACGTATGTTCCCATAGTAACGCCAATAGGGA
CTTTCCATTGACGTCAATGGGTGGAGTATTTACGGTAAACTGCCCACTTGGCAGTACATCAAGTGTATC
Features (pLannotate 1.2.2; 18 found; start..end, strand, type, name):
    132..335     +  promoter       CMV promoter: human cytomegalovirus (CMV) immediate early promoter
    377..395     +  promoter       T7 promoter: promoter for bacteriophage T7 RNA polymerase
    466..960     +  CDS            tadA: TADA_ECOLI - Also known as yfhC. Experimental evidence at protein level: Swiss-Prot protein existence level 1. Catalyzes the deamination of adenosine to inosine at the wobble position 34 of tRNA(Arg2). Essential for cell viability. From Escherichia coli (strain K12).
   1060..5160    +  CDS            Cas9: Cas9 (Csn1) endonuclease from the Streptococcus pyogenes Type II CRISPR/Cas system generates RNA-guided double strand breaks in DNA
   5248..5313    +  CDS            3xFLAG: three tandem FLAG® epitope tags, followed by an enterokinase cleavage site
   5389..6105    +  CDS            EGFP: EGFP is a basic (constitutively fluorescent) green fluorescent protein published in 1996, derived from Aequorea victoria. It is reported to be a rapidly-maturing weak dimer with moderate acid sensitivity.
   6160..6384    +  polyA_signal   bGH poly(A) signal: bovine growth hormone polyadenylation signal
   6388..6409    +  promoter       SV40 promoter (fragment): SV40 enhancer and early promoter
   6414..6430    +  misc_feature   MCS (fragment): pBluescript multiple cloning site
   6479..6495    -  protein_bind   lac operator: The lac repressor binds to the lac operator to inhibit transcription in E. coli. This inhibition can be relieved by adding lactose or isopropyl-β-D-thiogalactopyranoside (IPTG). lac repressor encoded by lacI
   6503..6533    -  promoter       lac promoter: promoter for the E. coli lac operon
   6548..6569    -  protein_bind   CAP binding site: CAP binding activates transcription in the presence of cAMP. E. coli catabolite activator protein
   6582..6674    -  CDS            lacI (fragment): lac repressor; lacI; The lac repressor binds to the lac operator to inhibit transcription in E. coli. This inhibition can be relieved by adding lactose or isopropyl-β-D-thiogalactopyranoside (IPTG).
   6857..7445    -  rep_origin     ori: high-copy-number ColE1/pMB1/pBR322/pUC origin of replication
   7616..8476    -  CDS            AmpR: β-lactamase; bla; confers resistance to ampicillin, carbenicillin, and related antibiotics
   8477..8581    -  promoter       AmpR promoter: bla
   8652..8696    -  misc_feature   bom (fragment): basis of mobility region from pBR322
   8851..131     +  enhancer       CMV enhancer (across the origin): human cytomegalovirus immediate early enhancer
