[The description below was written by a language model from this plasmid's Addgene catalogue record and pLannotate feature annotations shown in this document.]
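Description:
pCMV-T7-ABE8.20m-SpCas9-NRCH-P2A-EGFP (RMD55) is a roughly 9.1 kb mammalian expression and in vitro transcription plasmid encoding a human codon-optimized adenine (A-to-G) base editor. It was built by Gibson cloning in the pCMV_ABEmax_P2A_GFP backbone. It is propagated in E. coli as a high-copy plasmid through a ColE1/pUC-type origin, with ampicillin selection provided by the β-lactamase gene and its own promoter. The short lac promoter/operator, lacI, SV40 promoter, MCS and bom fragments in the annotation appear to be backbone remnants rather than functional parts of the design. No mammalian selection marker is annotated.

The payload is a single open reading frame placed downstream of the CMV enhancer/promoter and a T7 promoter, and terminated by the bGH polyadenylation signal. CMV drives expression in transfected mammalian cells, while the T7 promoter allows the same coding sequence to be transcribed into mRNA in vitro. The fusion protein begins with a bipartite nuclear localization signal (BPNLS). This is followed by an E. coli TadA-derived deaminase domain carrying the ABE8.20 mutations, and then a D10A nickase form of SpCas9. The nickase bears the NRCH substitution set (including D1135N, E1219V, R1335Q and T1337N, among others listed in the record), an engineered variant with altered PAM recognition. A second BPNLS and a 3xFLAG epitope follow, and a P2A peptide then separates EGFP as an independent fluorescent reporter, so that editor-expressing cells can be identified or sorted.

No guide RNA cassette is annotated, so a guide would have to be supplied separately. The associated publication concerns optimization of base editors for functional correction of SMN2 as an approach to spinal muscular atrophy.
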