Addgene plasmid #197501: pCMV-T7-ABE8.20m-SpCas9-NRCH-P2A-EGFP (RMD55)
Purpose: CMV and T7 promoter expression plasmid for human codon optimized ABE(8.20) A-to-G base editor with nSpCas9-NRCH(D10A) and P2A-EGFP
Depositing lab: Benjamin Kleinstiver. Depositing organization: Massachusetts General Hospital. Publication: Optimization of base editors for the functional correction of SMN2 as a treatment for spinal muscular atrophy. Alves CRR, Ha LL, Yaworski R, Sutton ER, Lazzarotto CR, Christie KA, Reilly A, Beauvais A, Doll RM, de la Cruz D, Maguire CA, Swoboda KJ, Tsai SQ, Kothary R, Kleinstiver BP. Nat Biomed Eng. 2023 Dec 6. doi: 10.1038/s41551-023-01132-z. PubMed 38057426.
Backbone
  Vector backbone: pCMV_ABEmax_P2A_GFP (Addgene Plasmid #112101)
  Vector type: Mammalian Expression, CRISPR ; in vitro transcription; T7 promoter
Growth in bacteria
  Bacterial resistance: Ampicillin, 100 μg/mL
  Growth temperature: 37°C
  Growth strain: DH5alpha
  Copy number: High Copy
Gene/Insert
  Gene/Insert name: pCMV-T7-BPNLS-ABE8.20m-nSpCas9-NRCH-BPNLS-3xFLAG-P2A-EGFP (alt names: RMD55; ABE8.20m-NRCH)
  Species: Synthetic
  Mutation: ABE8.20 mutations in TadA and nSpCas9-NRCH(D10A/I322V/S409I/E427G/R654L/R753G/R1114G/D1135N/E1219V/D1332N/R1335Q/T1337N/S1338T/H1349R)
  Promoter: CMV and T7
  Tag / fusion protein: BPNLS (N terminal on insert); BPNLS-3xFLAG-P2A-EGFP (C terminal on insert)
  Cloning method: Gibson Cloning
  Sequencing primers: 5′ oBK6928-CCAAGTCTCCACCCCATTGACG; 3′ oBK219-GGGAGTGGCACCTTCCAGGGTC
Terms and licenses: Academic/Nonprofit Terms; Industry Terms: Not Available to Industry
Depositor comments: Please visit https://www.biorxiv.org/content/10.1101/2023.01.20.524978v1 for bioRxiv preprint.
How to cite: pCMV-T7-ABE8.20m-SpCas9-NRCH-P2A-EGFP (RMD55) was a gift from Benjamin Kleinstiver (Addgene plasmid # 197501 ; http://n2t.net/addgene:197501 ; RRID:Addgene_197501)
